>Addgene plasmid #119205 | pAMP-CY1_NF1 T2 (+minintr) | addgene full sequence | sequence record 229898 | Addgene NGS Result
ACCAAAATCCCTTAACGTGAGTTTTCGTTCCACTGAGCGTCAGACCCCGTAGAAAAGATCAAAGGATCTT
CTTGAGATCCTTTTTTTCTGCGCGTAATCTGCTGCTTGCAAACAAAAAAACCACCGCTACCAGCGGTGGT
TTGTTTGCCGGATCAAGAGCTACCAACTCTTTTTCCGAAGGTAACTGGCTTCAGCAGAGCGCAGATACCA
AATACTGTCCTTCTAGTGTAGCCGTAGTTAGGCCACCACTTCAAGAACTCTGTAGCACCGCCTACATACC
TCGCTCTGCTAATCCTGTTACCAGTGGCTGCTGCCAGTGGCGATAAGTCGTGTCTTACCGGGTTGGACTC
AAGACGATAGTTACCGGATAAGGCGCAGCGGTCGGGCTGAACGGGGGGTTCGTGCACACAGCCCAGCTTG
GAGCGAACGACCTACACCGAACTGAGATACCTACAGCGTGAGCTATGAGAAAGCGCCACGCTTCCCGAAG
GGAGAAAGGCGGACAGGTATCCGGTAAGCGGCAGGGTCGGAACAGGAGAGCGCACGAGGGAGCTTCCAGG
GGGAAACGCCTGGTATCTTTATAGTCCTGTCGGGTTTCGCCACCTCTGACTTGAGCGTCGATTTTTGTGA
TGCTCGTCAGGGGGGCGGAGCCTATGGAAAAACGCCAGCAACGCGGCCTTTTTACGGTTCCTGGCCTTTT
GCTGGCCTTTTGCTCACATGTCGTACGACGCGTCCCGGGACCGGTGGCATGGCCGCGCACAGGCCGGTGG
AATGGGTCCAGGCCGTGGTCAGCCGCTTCGACGAGCAGCTTCCAATAAAAACAGGACAGCAGAACACACA
TACCAAAGTCAGTACTGAGCACAACAAGGAATGTCTAATCAATATTTCCAAATACAAGTTTTCTTTGGTT
ATAAGCGGCCTCACTACTATTTTAAAGAATGTTAACAATATGAGAATATTTGGAGAAGCTGCTGAAAAAA
ATTTATATCTCTCTCAGTTGATTATATTGGATACACTGGAAAAATGTCTTGCTGGGCAACCAAAGGACAC
AATGAGATTAGATGAAACGATGCTGGTCAAACAGTTGCTGCCAGAAATCTGCCATTTTCTTCACACCTGT
CGTGAAGGAAACCAGCATGCAGCTGAACTTCGGAATTCTGCCTCTGGGGTTTTATTTTCTCTCAGCTGCA
ACAACTTCAATGCAGTCTTTAGTCGCATTTCTACCAGGTTACAGGAATTAACTGTTTGTTCAGAAGACAA
TGTTGATGTTCATGATATAGAATTGTTACAGTATATCAATGTGGATTGTGCAAAATTAAAACGACTCCTG
AAGGAAACAGCATTTAAATTTAAAGCCCTAAAGAAGGTTGCGCAGTTAGCAGTTATAAATAGCCTGGAAA
AGGCATTTTGGAACTGGGTAGAAAATTATCCAGATGAATTTACAAAACTATACCAGATCCCACAGACTGA
TATGGCTGAATGTGCAGAAAAGCTATTTGACTTGGTGGATGGTTTTGCTGAAAGCACCAAACGTAAAGCA
GCAGTTTGGCCACTACAAATCATTCTCCTTATCTTGTGTCCAGAAATAATCCAGGATATATCCAAAGACG
TGGTTGATGAAAACAACATGAATAAGAAGTTATTTCTGGACAGTCTACGAAAAGCTCTTGCTGGCCATGG
AGGAAGTAGGCAGCTGACAGAAAGTGCTGCAATTGCCTGTGTCAAACTGTGTAAAGCAAGTACTTACATC
AATTGGGAAGATAACTCTGTCATTTTCCTACTTGTTCAGTCCATGGTGGTTGATCTTAAGAACCTGCTTT
TTAATCCAAGTAAGCCATTCTCAAGAGGCAGTCAGCCTGCAGATGTGGATCTAATGATTGACTGCCTTGT
TTCTTGCTTTCGTATAAGCCCTCACAACAACCAACACTTTAAGATCTGCCTGGCTCAGAATTCACCTTCT
ACATTTCACTATGTGCTGGTAAATTCACTCCATCGAATCATCACCAATTCCGCATTGGATTGGTGGCCTA
AGATTGATGCTGTGTATTGTCACTCGGTTGAACTTCGAAATATGTTTGGTGAAACACTTCATAAAGCAGT
GCAAGGTTGTGGAGCACACCCAGCAATACGAATGGCACCGAGTCTTACATTTAAAGAAAAAGTAACAAGC
CTTAAATTTAAAGAAAAACCTACAGACCTGGAGACAAGAAGCTATAAGTATCTTCTCTTGTCCATGGTGA
AACTAATTCATGCAGATCCAAAGCTCTTGCTTTGTAATCCAAGAAAACAGGGGCCCGAAACCCAAGGCAG
TACAGCAGAATTAATTACAGGGCTCGTCCAACTGGTCCCTCAGTCACACATGCCAGAGATTGCTCAGGAA
GCAATGGAGGCTCTGCTGGTTCTTCATCAGTTAGATAGCATTGATTTGTGGAATCCTGATGCTCCTGTAG
AAACATTTTGGGAGATTAGCTCACAAATGCTTTTTTACATCTGCAAGAAATTAACTAGTCATCAAATGCT
TAGTAGCACAGAAATTCTCAAGTGGTTGCGGGAAATATTGATCTGCAGGAATAAATTTCTTCTTAAAAAT
AAGCAGGCAGATAGAAGTTCCTGTCACTTTCTCCTTTTTTACGGGGTAGGATGTGATATTCCTTCTAGTG
GAAATACCAGTCAAATGTCCATGGATCATGAAGAATTACTACGTACTCCTGGAGCCTCTCTCCGGAAGGG
AAAAGGGAACTCCTCTATGGATAGTGCAGCAGGATGCAGCGGAACCCCCCCAATTTGCCGACAAGCCCAG
ACCAAACTAGAAGTGGCCCTGTACATGTTTCTGTGGAACCCTGACACTGAAGCTGTTCTGGTTGCCATGT
CCTGTTTCCGCCACCTCTGTGAGGAAGCAGATATCCGGTGTGGGGTGGATGAAGTGTCAGTGCATAACCT
CTTGCCCAACTATAACACATTCATGGAGTTTGCCTCTGTCAGCAATATGATGTCAACAGGAAGAGCAGCA
CTTCAGAAAAGAGTGATGGCACTGCTGAGGCGCATTGAGCATCCCACTGCAGGAAACACTGAGGCTTGGG
AAGATACACATGCAAAATGGGAACAAGCAACAAAGCTAATCCTTAACTATCCAAAAGCCAAAATGGAAGA
TGGCCAGGCTGCTGAAAGCCTTCACAAGACCATTGTCAAGAGGCGAATGTCCCATGTGAGTGGAGGAGGA
TCCATAGATTTGTCTGACACAGACTCCCTACAGGAATGGATCAACATGACTGGCTTCCTTTGTGCCCTTG
GGGGAGTGTGCCTCCAGCAGAGAAGCAATTCTGGCCTGGCAACCTATAGCCCACCCATGGGTCCAGTCAG
TGAACGTAAGGGTTCTATGATTTCAGTGATGTCTTCAGAGGGAAACGCAGATACACCTGTCAGCAAATTT
ATGGATCGGCTGTTGTCCTTAATGGTGTGTAACCATGAGAAAGTGGGACTTCAAATACGGACCAATGTTA
AGGATCTGGTGGGTCTAGAATTGAGTCCTGCTCTGTATCCAATGCTATTTAACAAATTGAAGAATACCAT
CAGCAAGTTTTTTGACTCCCAAGGACAGGTTTTATTGACTGATACCAATACTCAATTTGTAGAACAAACC
ATAGCTATAATGAAGAACTTGCTAGATAATCATACTGAAGGCAGCTCTGAACATCTAGGGCAAGCTAGCA
TTGAAACAATGATGTTAAATCTGGTCAGGTATGTTCGTGTGCTTGGGAATATGGTCCATGCAATTCAAAT
AAAAACGAAACTGTGTCAATTAGTTGAAGTAATGATGGCAAGGAGAGATGACCTCTCATTTTGCCAAGAG
ATGAAATTTAGGAATAAGATGGTAGAATACCTGACAGACTGGGTTATGGGAACATCAAACCAAGCAGCAG
ATGATGATGTAAAATGTCTTACAAGAGATTTGGACCAGGCAAGCATGGAAGCAGTAGTTTCACTTCTAGC
TGGTCTCCCTCTGCAGCCTGAAGAAGGAGATGGTGTGGAATTGATGGAAGCCAAATCACAGTTATTTCTT
AAATACTTCACATTATTTATGAACCTTTTGAATGACTGCAGTGAAGTTGAAGATGAAAGTGCGCAAACAG
GTGGCAGGAAACGTGGCATGTCTCGGAGGCTGGCATCACTGAGGCACTGTACGGTCCTTGCAATGTCAAA
CTTACTCAATGCCAACGTAGACAGTGGTCTCATGCACTCCATAGGCTTAGGTTACCACAAGGATCTCCAG
ACAAGAGCTACATTTATGGAAGTTCTGACAAAAATCCTTCAACAAGGCACAGAATTTGACACACTTGCAG
AAACAGTATTGGCTGATCGGTTTGAGAGATTGGTGGAACTGGTCACAATGATGGGTGATCAAGGAGAACT
CCCTATAGCGATGGCTCTGGCCAATGTGGTTCCTTGTTCTCAGTGGGATGAACTAGCTCGAGTTCTGGTT
ACTCTGTTTGATTCTCGGCATTTACTCTACCAACTGCTCTGGAACATGTTTTCTAAAGAAGTAGAATTGG
CAGACTCCATGCAGACTCTCTTCCGAGGCAACAGCTTGGCCAGTAAAATAATGACATTCTGTTTCAAGGT
ATATGGTGCTACCTATCTACAAAAACTCCTGGATCCTTTATTACGAATTGTGATCACATCCTCTGATTGG
CAACATGTTAGCTTTGAAGTGGATCCTACCAGGTTAGAACCATCAGAGAGCCTTGAGGAAAACCAGCGGA
ACCTCCTTCAGATGACTGAAAAGTTCTTCCATGCCATCATCAGTTCCTCCTCAGAATTCCCCCCTCAACT
TCGAAGTGTGTGCCACTGTTTATACCAGGCAACTTGCCACTCCCTACTGAATAAAGCTACAGTAAAAGAA
AAAAAGGAAAACAAAAAATCAGTGGTTAGCCAGCGTTTCCCTCAGAACAGCATCGGTGCAGTAGGAAGTG
CCATGTTCCTCAGATTTATCAATCCTGCCATTGTCTCACCGTATGAAGCAGGGATTTTAGATAAAAAGCC
ACCACCTAGAATCGAAAGGGGCTTGAAGTTAATGTCAAAGATACTTCAGAGTATTGCCAATCATGTTCTC
TTCACAAAAGAAGAACATATGCGGCCTTTCAATGATTTTGTGAAAAGCAACTTTGATGCAGCACGCAGGT
TTTTCCTTGATATAGCATCTGATTGTCCTACAAGTGATGCAGTAAATCATAGTCTTTCCTTCATAAGTGA
CGGCAATGTGCTTGCTTTACATCGTCTACTCTGGAACAATCAGGAGAAAATTGGGCAGTATCTTTCCAGC
AACAGGGATCATAAAGCTGTTGGAAGACGACCTTTTGATAAGATGGCAACACTTCTTGCATACCTGGGTC
CTCCAGAGCACAAACCTGTGGCAGATACACACTGGTCCAGCCTTAACCTTACCAGTTCAAAGTTTGAGGA
ATTTATGACTAGGCATCAGGTACATGAAAAAGAAGAATTCAAGGCTTTGAAAACGTTAAGTATTTTCTAC
CAAGCTGGGACTTCCAAAGCTGGGAATCCTATTTTTTATTATGTTGCACGGAGGTAAGAAATACTATGTT
TTGGGTCTCTTAACAGAATTTTTTAAATTATAGCAAATATAGAGAGATGGCAACTAGATTAGTGGCATCT
GTATATTTATTTTAAACACTGCTAATAATCTTTGTCTTTTTTGTCATTTTCCTTAGGTTCAAAACTGGTC
AAATCAATGGTGATTTGCTGATATACCATGTCTTACTGACTTTAAAGCCATATTATGCAAAGCCATATGA
AATTGTAGTGGACCTTACCCATACCGGGCCTAGCAATCGCTTTAAAACAGACTTTCTCTCTAAGTGGTTT
GTTGTTTTTCCTGGCTTTGCTTACGACAACGTCTCCGCAGTCTATATCTATAACTGTAACTCCTGGGTCA
GGGAGTACACCAAGTATCATGAGCGGCTGCTGACTGGCCTCAAAGGTAGCAAAAGGCTTGTTTTCATAGA
CTGTCCTGGGAAACTGGCTGAGCACATAGAGCATGAACAACAGAAACTACCTGCTGCCACCTTGGCTTTA
GAAGAGGACCTGAAGGTATTCCACAATGCTCTCAAGCTAGCTCACAAAGACACCAAAGTTTCTATTAAAG
TTGGTTCTACTGCTGTCCAAGTAACTTCAGCAGAGCGAACAAAAGTCCTAGGGCAATCAGTCTTTCTAAA
TGACATTTATTATGCTTCGGAAATTGAAGAAATCTGCCTAGTAGATGAGAACCAGTTCACCTTAACCATT
GCAAACCAGGGCACGCCGCTCACCTTCATGCACCAGGAGTGTGAAGCCATTGTCCAGTCTATCATTCATA
TCCGGACCCGCTGGGAACTGTCACAGCCCGACTCTATCCCCCAACACACCAAGATTCGGCCAAAAGATGT
CCCTGGGACACTGCTCAATATCGCATTACTTAATTTAGGCAGTTCTGACCCGAGTTTACGGTCAGCTGCC
TATAATCTTCTGTGTGCCTTAACTTGTACCTTTAATTTAAAAATCGAGGGCCAGTTACTAGAGACATCAG
GTTTATGTATCCCTGCCAACAACACCCTCTTTATTGTCTCTATTAGTAAGACACTGGCAGCCAATGAGCC
ACACCTCACGTTAGAATTTTTGGAAGAGTGTATTTCTGGATTTAGCAAATCTAGTATTGAATTGAAACAC
CTTTGTTTGGAATACATGACTCCATGGCTGTCAAATCTAGTTCGTTTTTGCAAGCATAATGATGATGCCA
AACGACAAAGAGTTACTGCTATTCTTGACAAGCTGATAACAATGACCATCAATGAAAAACAGATGTACCC
ATCTATTCAAGCAAAAATATGGGGAAGCCTTGGGCAGATTACAGATCTGCTTGATGTTGTACTAGACAGT
TTCATCAAAACCAGTGCAACAGGTGGCTTGGGATCAATAAAAGCTGAGGTGATGGCAGATACTGCTGTAG
CTTTGGCTTCTGGAAATGTGAAATTGGTTTCAAGCAAGGTTATTGGAAGGATGTGCAAAATAATTGACAA
GACATGCTTATCTCCAACTCCTACTTTAGAACAACATCTTATGTGGGATGATATTGCTATTTTAGCACGC
TACATGCTGATGCTGTCCTTCAACAATTCCCTTGATGTGGCAGCTCATCTTCCCTACCTCTTCCACGTTG
TTACTTTCTTAGTAGCCACAGGTCCGCTCTCCCTTAGAGCTTCCACACATGGACTGGTCATTAATATCAT
TCACTCTCTGTGTACTTGTTCACAGCTTCATTTTAGTGAAGAGACCAAGCAAGTTTTGAGACTCAGTCTG
ACAGAGTTCTCATTACCCAAATTTTACTTGCTGTTTGGCATTAGCAAAGTCAAGTCAGCTGCTGTCATTG
CCTTCCGTTCCAGTTACCGGGACAGGTCATTCTCTCCTGGCTCCTATGAGAGAGAGACTTTTGCTTTGAC
ATCCTTGGAAACAGTCACAGAAGCTTTGTTGGAGATCATGGAGGCATGCATGAGAGATATTCCAACGTGC
AAGTGGCTGGACCAGTGGACAGAACTAGCTCAAAGATTTGCATTCCAATATAATCCATCCCTGCAACCAA
GAGCTCTTGTTGTCTTTGGGTGTATTAGCAAACGAGTGTCTCATGGGCAGATAAAGCAGATAATCCGTAT
TCTTAGCAAGGCACTTGAGAGTTGCTTAAAAGGACCTGACACTTACAACAGTCAAGTTCTGATAGAAGCT
ACAGTAATAGCACTAACCAAATTACAGCCACTTCTTAATAAGGACTCGCCTCTGCACAAAGCCCTCTTTT
GGGTAGCTGTGGCTGTGCTGCAGCTTGATGAGGTCAACTTGTATTCAGCAGGTACCGCACTTCTTGAACA
AAACCTGCATACTTTAGATAGTCTCCGTATATTCAATGACAAGAGTCCAGAGGAAGTATTTATGGCAATC
CGGAATCCTCTGGAGTGGCACTGCAAGCAAATGGATCATTTTGTTGGACTCAATTTCAACTCTAACTTTA
ACTTTGCATTGGTTGGACACCTTTTAAAAGGGTACAGGCATCCTTCACCTGCTATTGTTGCAAGAACAGT
CAGAATTTTACATACACTACTAACTCTGGTTAACAAACACAGAAATTGTGACAAATTTGAAGTGAATACA
CAGAGCGTGGCCTACTTAGCAGCTTTACTTACAGTGTCTGAAGAAGTTCGAAGTCGCTGCAGCCTAAAAC
ATAGAAAGTCACTTCTTCTTACTGATATTTCAATGGAAAATGTTCCTATGGATACATATCCCATTCATCA
TGGTGACCCTTCCTATAGGACACTAAAGGAGACTCAGCCATGGTCCTCTCCCAAAGGTTCTGAAGGATAC
CTTGCAGCCACCTATCCAACTGTCGGCCAGACCAGTCCCCGAGCCAGGAAATCCATGAGCCTGGACATGG
GGCAACCTTCTCAGGCCAACACTAAGAAGTTGCTTGGAACAAGGAAAAGTTTTGATCACTTGATATCAGA
CACAAAGGCTCCTAAAAGGCAAGAAATGGAATCAGGGATCACAACACCCCCCAAAATGAGGAGAGTAGCA
GAAACTGATTATGAAATGGAAACTCAGAGGATTTCCTCATCACAACAGCACCCACATTTACGTAAAGTTT
CAGTGTCTGAATCAAATGTTCTCTTGGATGAAGAAGTACTTACTGATCCGAAGATCCAGGCGCTGCTTCT
TACTGTTCTAGCTACACTGGTAAAATATACCACAGATGAGTTTGATCAACGAATTCTTTATGAATACTTA
GCAGAGGCCAGTGTTGTGTTTCCCAAAGTCTTTCCTGTTGTGCATAATTTGTTGGACTCTAAGATCAACA
CCCTGTTATCATTGTGCCAAGATCCAAATTTGTTAAATCCAATCCATGGAATTGTGCAGAGTGTGGTGTA
CCATGAAGAATCCCCACCACAATACCAAACATCTTACCTGCAAAGTTTTGGTTTTAATGGCTTGTGGCGG
TTTGCAGGACCGTTTTCAAAGCAAACACAAATTCCAGACTATGCTGAGCTTATTGTTAAGTTTCTTGATG
CCTTGATTGACACGTACCTGCCTGGAATTGATGAAGAAACCAGTGAAGAATCCCTCCTGACTCCCACATC
TCCTTACCCTCCTGCACTGCAGAGCCAGCTTAGTATCACTGCCAACCTTAACCTTTCTAATTCCATGACC
TCACTTGCAACTTCCCAGCATTCCCCAGGAATCGACAAGGAGAACGTTGAACTCTCCCCTACCACTGGCC
ACTGTAACAGTGGACGAACTCGCCACGGATCCGCAAGCCAAGTGCAGAAGCAAAGAAGCGCTGGCAGTTT
CAAACGTAATAGCATTAAGAAGATCGTGTAGCGGCCGCATCGTGACTGACTGACGATCTGCCTCGCGCGT
TTCGGTGATGACGGTGAAAACCTCTGACACATGCAGCTCCCGGAGACGGTCACAGCTTGTCTGTAAGCGG
ATGCCGGGAGCAGACAAGCCCGTCAGGGCGCGTCAGCGGGTGTTGGCGGGTGTCGGGGCGCAGCCATGAC
CCAGTCACGTAGCGATAGCGGAGTGTATAATTCTTGAAGACGAAAGGGCCTCGTGATACGCCTATTTTTA
TAGGTTAATGTCATGATAATAATGGTTTCTTAGACGTCAGGTGGCACTTTTCGGGGAAATGTGCGCGGAA
CCCCTATTTGTTTATTTTTCTAAATACATTCAAATATGTATCCGCTCATGAGACAATAACCCTGATAAAT
GCTTCAATAATATTGAAAAAGGAAGAGTATGAGTATTCAACATTTCCGTGTCGCCCTTATTCCCTTTTTT
GCGGCATTTTGCCTTCCTGTTTTTGCTCACCCAGAAACGCTGGTGAAAGTAAAAGATGCTGAAGATCAGT
TGGGTGCACGAGTGGGTTACATCGAACTGGATCTCAACAGCGGTAAGATCCTTGAGAGTTTTCGCCCCGA
AGAACGTTTTCCAATGATGAGCACTTTTAAAGTTCTGCTATGTGGCGCGGTATTATCCCGTGTTGACGCC
GGGCAAGAGCAACTCGGTCGCCGCATACACTATTCTCAGAATGACTTGGTTGAGTACTCACCAGTCACAG
AAAAGCATCTTACGGATGGCATGACAGTAAGAGAATTATGCAGTGCTGCCATAACCATGAGTGATAACAC
TGCGGCCAACTTACTTCTGACAACGATCGGAGGACCGAAGGAGCTAACCGCTTTTTTGCACAACATGGGG
GATCATGTAACTCGCCTTGATCGTTGGGAACCGGAGCTGAATGAAGCCATACCAAACGACGAGCGTGACA
CCACGATGCCTGCAGCAATGGCAACAACGTTGCGCAAACTATTAACTGGCGAACTACTTACTCTAGCTTC
CCGGCAACAATTAATAGACTGGATGGAGGCGGATAAAGTTGCAGGACCACTTCTGCGCTCGGCCCTTCCG
GCTGGCTGGTTTATTGCTGATAAATCTGGAGCCGGTGAGCGTGGGTCTCGCGGTATCATTGCAGCACTGG
GGCCAGATGGTAAGCCCTCCCGTATCGTAGTTATCTACACGACGGGGAGTCAGGCAACTATGGATGAACG
AAATAGACAGATCGCTGAGATAGGTGCCTCACTGATTAAGCATTGGTAACTGTCAGACCAAGTTTACTCA
TATATACTTTAGATTGATTTAAAACTTCATTTTTAATTTAAAAGGATCTAGGTGAAGATCCTTTTTGATA
ATCTCATG
Features (pLannotate 1.2.2; 7 found; start..end, strand, type, name):
     72..660     +  rep_origin     ori: high-copy-number ColE1/pMB1/pBR322/pUC origin of replication
    749..5584    +  CDS            NF1 (fragment): NF1_HUMAN - Experimental evidence at protein level: Swiss-Prot protein existence level 1. Stimulates the GTPase activity of Ras. NF1 shows greater affinity for Ras GAP, but lower specific activity. May be a regulator of Ras activity. From Homo sapiens (Human).
   5704..9408    +  CDS            Nf1 (fragment): NF1_RAT - Experimental evidence at protein level: Swiss-Prot protein existence level 1. Stimulates the GTPase activity of Ras. NF1 shows greater affinity for Ras GAP, but lower specific activity. May be a regulator of Ras activity (By similarity). From Rattus norvegicus (Rat).
   9438..9477    +  CDS            rop (fragment): Rop protein, which maintains plasmids at low copy number; rop
   9579..9619    +  misc_feature   bom (fragment): basis of mobility region from pBR322
   9724..9828    +  promoter       AmpR promoter: bla
   9829..10689   +  CDS            AmpR: β-lactamase; bla; confers resistance to ampicillin, carbenicillin, and related antibiotics
