[The description below was written by a language model from this plasmid's Addgene catalogue record and pLannotate feature annotations shown in this document.]
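Description:
pAMP-CY1_NF1 T2 (+minintr) is a bacterial transfer (shuttle) vector that holds a full-length human NF1 type 2 (neurofibromin isoform 2) mini-gene for subsequent subcloning. The backbone, pAMP-CY1, is a minimal plasmid of about 2.2 kb derived from pGEX-4T-1. The feature table shows little more than a ColE1/pMB1-type origin of replication, the bla promoter driving the β-lactamase gene for ampicillin selection, and short remnants of the rop and bom regions from pBR322. Although the origin annotation is labelled high-copy, the depositor lists the plasmid as low copy. No mammalian promoter, polyadenylation signal, epitope tag or reporter is annotated, which is consistent with its stated role as a transfer vector rather than an expression construct.

The insert of roughly 8.7 kb makes up most of the 10.8 kb plasmid. Automated annotation splits it into two neurofibromin coding fragments separated by a gap of about 120 bp. This gap plausibly corresponds to the mini-intron indicated by "+minintr" in the name, though the generated table does not annotate it directly, and the depositor points to a separate annotated file for exact features. The second fragment is labelled as rat Nf1, but this most likely reflects a best-match database call on a highly conserved protein, since the catalogue entry gives the insert as human.

The associated work concerns cloning-friendly minigenes for mammalian expression of full-length human NF1 isoforms. This plasmid therefore appears to serve as a source from which the NF1 type 2 mini-gene can be moved into expression vectors for studies of this Ras GTPase-activating protein.
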