Addgene plasmid #119205: pAMP-CY1_NF1 T2 (+minintr)
Purpose: transfer vector
Depositing lab: Helen Morrison. Depositing organization: Leibniz Institute on Aging - Fritz Lipmann Institute (FLI). Publication: Construction of cloning-friendly minigenes for mammalian expression of full-length human NF1 isoforms. Cui Y, Morrison H. Hum Mutat. 2018 Nov 8. doi: 10.1002/humu.23681. PubMed 30408279.
Backbone
  Vector backbone: pAMP-CY1
  Backbone manufacturer: Modified from pGEX-4T-1
  Backbone size w/o insert (bp): 2203
  Total vector size (bp): 10788
  Vector type: Transfer vector
Growth in bacteria
  Bacterial resistance: Ampicillin, 100 μg/mL
  Growth temperature: 37°C
  Growth strain: NEB Stable
  Growth instructions: DH5a can also be used. Terrific Broth medium can be used to improve plasmid yield, but is not required.
  Copy number: Low Copy
Gene/Insert
  Gene/Insert name: NF1 type 2 mini-gene (alt name: neurofibromin type 2)
  Species: H. sapiens (human)
  Insert size (bp): 8663
  GenBank ID: NM_001042492.2, NP_001035957.1
  Entrez Gene: NF1 (a.k.a. NFNS, VRNF, WSS)
Terms and licenses: Academic/Nonprofit Terms; Industry Terms: Not Available to Industry
Depositor comments: See the attached comments for Addgene #119200. For proper annotations, see the attached gbk file; the sequence completely matches Addgene NGS results. Plasmid designed and cloned by Yan Cui, PhD
How to cite: pAMP-CY1_NF1 T2 (+minintr) was a gift from Helen Morrison (Addgene plasmid # 119205 ; http://n2t.net/addgene:119205 ; RRID:Addgene_119205)
